Addgene plasmid #216411: Efg1-ΔDBD-Y478S/Y482S/Y484S
Purpose: Expresses 6xHis-tagged N- and C-terminal prion-like domains of Efg1 with Y478/Y482/Y484 to serine mutations
Depositing lab: Nicolas Fawzi. Depositing organization: Brown University. Publication: Structure and interactions of prion-like domains in transcription factor Efg1 phase separation. Wang SH, Zheng T, Fawzi NL. Biophys J. 2024 Jun 4;123(11):1481-1493. doi: 10.1016/j.bpj.2024.01.030. Epub 2024 Feb 1. PubMed 38297837.
Backbone
  Vector backbone: pJ411
  Backbone size w/o insert (bp): 4005
  Total vector size (bp): 5142
  Vector type: Bacterial Expression
Growth in bacteria
  Bacterial resistance: Kanamycin, 50 μg/mL
  Growth temperature: 37°C
  Growth strain: DH5alpha
  Copy number: High Copy
Gene/Insert
  Gene/Insert name: Efg1-ΔDBD-Y478S/Y482S/Y484S
  Species: Candida albicans (Yeast)
  Insert size (bp): 1137
  Mutation: changed Tyrosine 478, 482 and 484 to Serine, and deleted amino acids 182-356
  Tag / fusion protein: 6xHis-tags (N terminal on backbone)
Terms and licenses: Academic/Nonprofit Terms; Industry Terms: Not Available to Industry
Depositor comments: Please visit https://doi.org/10.1101/2023.11.09.566450 for bioRxiv preprint.
How to cite: Efg1-ΔDBD-Y478S/Y482S/Y484S was a gift from Nicolas Fawzi (Addgene plasmid # 216411 ; http://n2t.net/addgene:216411 ; RRID:Addgene_216411)
