[The description below was written by a language model from this plasmid's Addgene catalogue record and pLannotate feature annotations shown in this document.]
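Description:
Efg1-ΔDBD-Y478S/Y482S/Y484S is a 5,142 bp bacterial expression plasmid built on the pJ411 backbone for producing a mutant, truncated form of the Candida albicans transcription factor Efg1 in E. coli. It is maintained by a high-copy ColE1/pUC-type origin of replication and selected with kanamycin through an aph(3')-Ia aminoglycoside phosphotransferase gene. The backbone also carries its own lacI repressor gene, along with fragments of rrnB terminators that insulate the backbone elements from read-through transcription.

The payload is a 1,137 bp EFG1 coding sequence placed downstream of a T7 promoter followed immediately by a lac operator, and closed off by a T7 terminator that spans the plasmid's numbering origin. This arrangement means transcription depends on T7 RNA polymerase supplied by the host strain and is held off by LacI until an inducer such as IPTG is added. The insert lacks amino acids 182–356, removing the central DNA-binding domain so that the N- and C-terminal prion-like domains are joined in one polypeptide, and three tyrosines in the C-terminal region (478, 482 and 484) are changed to serine. The catalogue entry lists an N-terminal 6xHis tag contributed by the backbone for affinity purification. The feature table does not annotate it separately, though there is an unannotated stretch between the operator and the EFG1 coding sequence where it and a ribosome binding site would be expected to lie.

The associated work concerns the structure and interactions of Efg1's prion-like domains in phase separation. This suggests the construct yields recombinant protein for testing how these tyrosine residues contribute to that behaviour.
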