Features (pLannotate 1.2.2; 14 found; start..end, strand, type, name):
     91..131     -  terminator     rrnB T1 terminator (fragment): transcription terminator T1 from the E. coli rrnB gene
    133..248     -  ncRNA          5S rRNA: Accession: RF00001 - 5S ribosomal RNA
    279..303     +  CDS            KanR (fragment): aminoglycoside phosphotransferase; aph(3')-Ia; confers resistance to kanamycin in bacteria or G418 (Geneticin®) in eukaryotes
    333..429     +  promoter       AmpR promoter (fragment): bla
    432..1241    +  CDS            KanR: aminoglycoside phosphotransferase; aph(3')-Ia; confers resistance to kanamycin in bacteria or G418 (Geneticin®) in eukaryotes
   1250..1323    +  promoter       lacI promoter (fragment): lacI
   1324..2403    +  CDS            lacI: LACI_ECOLI - Experimental evidence at protein level: Swiss-Prot protein existence level 1. Repressor of the lactose operon. Binds allolactose as an inducer. From Escherichia coli (strain K12).
   2492..3080    +  rep_origin     ori: high-copy-number ColE1/pMB1/pBR322/pUC origin of replication
   3305..3322    +  terminator     rrnB T2 terminator (fragment): transcription terminator T2 from the E. coli rrnB gene
   3347..3366    -  CDS            lacZα (fragment): LacZα fragment of β-galactosidase; lacZ fragment
   3830..3848    +  promoter       T7 promoter: promoter for bacteriophage T7 RNA polymerase
   3849..3873    +  protein_bind   lac operator: The lac repressor binds to the lac operator to inhibit transcription in E. coli. This inhibition can be relieved by adding lactose or isopropyl-β-D-thiogalactopyranoside (IPTG). lac repressor encoded by lacI
   3976..5112    +  CDS            EFG1 (fragment): EFG1_CANAL - Experimental evidence at protein level: Swiss-Prot protein existence level 1. Transcriptional regulator of the switch between 2 heritable states, the white and opaque states. These 2 cell types differ in many characteristics, including cell structure, mating competence, and virulence. Each state is heritable for many generations, and switching between states occurs stochastically, at low frequency. Antagonizes the action of WOR1, WOR2 and CZF1, and promotes the white state. In white cells, EFG1 represses WOR1 indirectly through WOR2 to maintain white cell identity. Binds target ge
   5126..31      +  terminator     T7 terminator (across the origin): transcription terminator for bacteriophage T7 RNA polymerase
>Addgene plasmid #216411 | Efg1-ΔDBD-Y478S/Y482S/Y484S | addgene full sequence | sequence record 430112 | Addgene NGS Result
GGCCTCTAAACGGGTCTTGAGGGGTTTTTTGCCCCTGAGACGCGTCAATCGAGTTCGTACCTAAGGGCGA
CACCCCCTAATTAGCCCGGGCGAAAGGCCCAGTCTTTCGACTGAGCCTTTCGTTTTATTTGATGCCTGGC
AGTTCCCTACTCTCGCATGGGGAGTCCCCACACTACCATCGGCGCTACGGCGTTTCACTTCTGAGTTCGG
CATGGGGTCAGGTGGGACCACCGCGCTACTGCCGCCAGGCAAACAAGGGGTGTTATGAGCCATATTCAGG
TATAAATGGGCTCGCGATAATGTTCAGAATTGGTTAATTGGTTGTAACACTGACCCCTATTTGTTTATTT
TTCTAAATACATTCAAATATGTATCCGCTCATGAGACAATAACCCTGATAAATGCTTCAATAATATTGAA
AAAGGAAGAATATGAGCCATATTCAACGGGAAACGTCGAGGCCGCGATTAAATTCCAACATGGATGCTGA
TTTATATGGGTATAAATGGGCTCGCGATAATGTCGGGCAATCAGGTGCGACAATCTATCGCTTGTATGGG
AAGCCCGATGCGCCAGAGTTGTTTCTGAAACATGGCAAAGGTAGCGTTGCCAATGATGTTACAGATGAGA
TGGTCAGACTAAACTGGCTGACGGAATTTATGCCACTTCCGACCATCAAGCATTTTATCCGTACTCCTGA
TGATGCATGGTTACTCACCACTGCGATCCCCGGAAAAACAGCGTTCCAGGTATTAGAAGAATATCCTGAT
TCAGGTGAAAATATTGTTGATGCGCTGGCAGTGTTCCTGCGCCGGTTGCACTCGATTCCTGTTTGTAATT
GTCCTTTTAACAGCGATCGCGTATTTCGCCTCGCTCAGGCGCAATCACGAATGAATAACGGTTTGGTTGA
TGCGAGTGATTTTGATGACGAGCGTAATGGCTGGCCTGTTGAACAAGTCTGGAAAGAAATGCATAAACTT
TTGCCATTCTCACCGGATTCAGTCGTCACTCATGGTGATTTCTCACTTGATAACCTTATTTTTGACGAGG
GGAAATTAATAGGTTGTATTGATGTTGGACGAGTCGGAATCGCAGACCGATACCAGGATCTTGCCATCCT
ATGGAACTGCCTCGGTGAGTTTTCTCCTTCATTACAGAAACGGCTTTTTCAAAAATATGGTATTGATAAT
CCTGATATGAATAAATTGCAATTTCATTTGATGCTCGATGAGTTTTTCTAAGCGGCGCGCCATCGAATGG
CGCAAAACCTTTCGCGGTATGGCATGATAGCGCCCGGAAGAGAGTCAATTCAGGGTGGTGAATATGAAAC
CAGTAACGTTATACGATGTCGCAGAGTATGCCGGTGTCTCTTATCAGACCGTTTCCCGCGTGGTGAACCA
GGCCAGCCACGTTTCTGCGAAAACGCGGGAAAAAGTGGAAGCGGCGATGGCGGAGCTGAATTACATTCCC
AACCGCGTGGCACAACAACTGGCGGGCAAACAGTCGTTGCTGATTGGCGTTGCCACCTCCAGTCTGGCCC
TGCACGCGCCGTCGCAAATTGTCGCGGCGATTAAATCTCGCGCCGATCAACTGGGTGCCAGCGTGGTGGT
GTCGATGGTAGAACGAAGCGGCGTCGAAGCCTGTAAAGCGGCGGTGCACAATCTTCTCGCGCAACGCGTC
AGTGGGCTGATCATTAACTATCCGCTGGATGACCAGGATGCCATTGCTGTGGAAGCTGCCTGCACTAATG
TTCCGGCGTTATTTCTTGATGTCTCTGACCAGACACCCATCAACAGTATTATTTTCTCCCATGAGGACGG
TACGCGACTGGGCGTGGAGCATCTGGTCGCATTGGGTCACCAGCAAATCGCGCTGTTAGCGGGCCCATTA
AGTTCTGTCTCGGCGCGTCTGCGTCTGGCTGGCTGGCATAAATATCTCACTCGCAATCAAATTCAGCCGA
TAGCGGAACGGGAAGGCGACTGGAGTGCCATGTCCGGTTTTCAACAAACCATGCAAATGCTGAATGAGGG
CATCGTTCCCACTGCGATGCTGGTTGCCAACGATCAGATGGCGCTGGGCGCAATGCGCGCCATTACCGAG
TCCGGGCTGCGCGTTGGTGCGGATATCTCGGTAGTGGGATACGACGATACCGAAGATAGCTCATGTTATA
TCCCGCCGTTAACCACCATCAAACAGGATTTTCGCCTGCTGGGGCAAACCAGCGTGGACCGCTTGCTGCA
ACTCTCTCAGGGCCAGGCGGTGAAGGGCAATCAGCTGTTGCCAGTCTCACTGGTGAAAAGAAAAACCACC
CTGGCGCCCAATACGCAAACCGCCTCTCCCCGCGCGTTGGCCGATTCATTAATGCAGCTGGCACGACAGG
TTTCCCGACTGGAAAGCGGGCAGTGACTCATGACCAAAATCCCTTAACGTGAGTTACGCGCGCGTCGTTC
CACTGAGCGTCAGACCCCGTAGAAAAGATCAAAGGATCTTCTTGAGATCCTTTTTTTCTGCGCGTAATCT
GCTGCTTGCAAACAAAAAAACCACCGCTACCAGCGGTGGTTTGTTTGCCGGATCAAGAGCTACCAACTCT
TTTTCCGAAGGTAACTGGCTTCAGCAGAGCGCAGATACCAAATACTGTTCTTCTAGTGTAGCCGTAGTTA
GCCCACCACTTCAAGAACTCTGTAGCACCGCCTACATACCTCGCTCTGCTAATCCTGTTACCAGTGGCTG
CTGCCAGTGGCGATAAGTCGTGTCTTACCGGGTTGGACTCAAGACGATAGTTACCGGATAAGGCGCAGCG
GTCGGGCTGAACGGGGGGTTCGTGCACACAGCCCAGCTTGGAGCGAACGACCTACACCGAACTGAGATAC
CTACAGCGTGAGCTATGAGAAAGCGCCACGCTTCCCGAAGGGAGAAAGGCGGACAGGTATCCGGTAAGCG
GCAGGGTCGGAACAGGAGAGCGCACGAGGGAGCTTCCAGGGGGAAACGCCTGGTATCTTTATAGTCCTGT
CGGGTTTCGCCACCTCTGACTTGAGCGTCGATTTTTGTGATGCTCGTCAGGGGGGCGGAGCCTATGGAAA
AACGCCAGCAACGCGGCCTTTTTACGGTTCCTGGCCTTTTGCTGGCCTTTTGCTCACATGTTCTTTCCTG
CGTTATCCCCTGATTCTGTGGATAACCGTATTACCGCCTTTGAGTGAGCTGATACCGCTCGCCGCAGCCG
AACGACCGAGCGCAGCGAGTCAGTGAGCGAGGAAGCGGAAGGCGAGAGTAGGGAACTGCCAGGCATCAAA
CTAAGCAGAAGGCCCCTGACGGATGGCCTTTTTGCGTTTCTACAAACTCTTTCTGTGTTGTAAAACGACG
GCCAGTCTTAAGCTCGGGCCCCCTGGGCGGTTCTGATAACGAGTAATCGTTAATCCGCAAATAACGTAAA
AACCCGCTTCGGCGGGTTTTTTTATGGGGGGAGTTTAGGGAAAGAGCATTTGTCAGAATATTTAAGGGCG
CCTGTCACTTTGCTTGATATATGAGAATTATTTAACCTTATAAATGAGAAAAAAGCAACGCACTTTAAAT
AAGATACGTTGCTTTTTCGATTGATGAACACCTATAATTAAACTATTCATCTATTATTTATGATTTTTTG
TATATACAATATTTCTAGTTTGTTAAAGAGAATTAAGAAAATAAATCTCGAAAATAATAAAGGGAAAATC
AGTTTTTGATATCAAAATTATACATGTCAACGATAATACAAAATATAATACAAACTATAAGATGTTATCA
GTATTTATTATGCATTTAGAATAAATTTTGTGTCGCCCTTCCGCGAAATTAATACGACTCACTATAGGGG
AATTGTGAGCGGATAACAATTCCCCTCTAGAAATAATTTTGTTTAACTTTTGAAGGAGATATACCATGGG
CAGCGACAAGATCCACCATCACCACCATCACGAAAATCTGTACTTTCAAGGTCATATGAGCACCTATAGC
ATTCCGTATTATAATCAGATGAACGGCAACTACAATAATGGTATGCCGCAGCAGACCACCGCAGCAAATC
AGCAGGCATTTCCTCAGCAGCAGCAACCGACCACCACCGGTAATGCAAGCCAGCAACAGCAACAGGCAGC
CGCAACCGCAGCAGCGGCAGCAGTTCAGCAGCCGTATAACTATATGTTTTATCAGCAGCAAGGTCAGCCT
GGTCAGCAGACCGGTCAGACCGCAGGTCAGCAGCAACAACAGCAACAGCAGCAGCAGCAATATGATTATA
ACACCTATAACCGCTATCAGTATCCGGCAGCAACCAGCCAGGGTAATTACTATCAGCAGACAATTCCGAA
TCAGCTGAGCCAGCCGCAGCCTCAGCATTATAACGGTAGCAATCGTAATTATACCAGCGCACCGAGTGGT
GCACCGATTCCGAGCAATAGCACCAGCGGTCCGAGCCAGCAGCCTCCGCTGCCTGGACAGCAGGCCGTTC
CGATTCCGCCTCATGTTAGCACCATGCAGCAGCCGACATCAGGTAATGGTAATAGCATTAGCGCGACCAG
CGGTGGTAGCAATGTTAGTGGTGCAAGCGGTGCAGGTAGCACCACCAGTCCGGTTAATACCAAAGCAGCG
ACCGCAGCCGGTATTCCGCAGGGCAACTATTATCAGACCTATAATCAGCAACAGTACCCGCAGCAGTATG
GTCAGTATAATGCACCGGGTAAAAATCAGAATACACCGGCATCACAGCCTGGTAGTACCACCAATGATCA
GTATCTGCAGCAGCAGCAACAGCAACAACAACAAATGTATGGTTATCAGAGCAACTACTATCAAGGTGGT
GCAGCCAATAGCAGCTATTATCCGAATTATTACCAACAACAGCAGCCGAATTCTGCAAGCAGCTCTCCGT
CTCAACAGCAGCAACAAAAACAGCAGCAACAACAACCGAATCAGCAGCAACAGAGTGATCAGCAGCAGAC
CTCAACCCCGAGCGGTGGTGCCGGTACACGTAGCGTTCATCAGAGTCCGCAGGTTCAGAGCCTGACCCAG
GGTAGCGTGCATCCGAGCCCACAGCAGCATCAGGCAAATCAGAGCGCAAGCACCGTTGCAAAAGAAGAGA
AATAACTCGAGCCCCCTAGCATAACCCCTTGG
